>Addgene plasmid #118969 | FRB_nSbMVp | addgene full sequence | sequence record 232046 | Addgene NGS Result
GACGGATCGGGAGATCTCCCGATCCCCTATGGTGCACTCTCAGTACAATCTGCTCTGATGCCGCATAGTT
AAGCCAGTATCTGCTCCCTGCTTGTGTGTTGGAGGTCGCTGAGTAGTGCGCGAGCAAAATTTAAGCTACA
ACAAGGCAAGGCTTGACCGACAATTGCATGAAGAATCTGCTTAGGGTTAGGCGTTTTGCGCTGCTTCGCG
ATGTACGGGCCAGATATACGCGTTGACATTGATTATTGACTAGTTATTAATAGTAATCAATTACGGGGTC
ATTAGTTCATAGCCCATATATGGAGTTCCGCGTTACATAACTTACGGTAAATGGCCCGCCTGGCTGACCG
CCCAACGACCCCCGCCCATTGACGTCAATAATGACGTATGTTCCCATAGTAACGCCAATAGGGACTTTCC
ATTGACGTCAATGGGTGGAGTATTTACGGTAAACTGCCCACTTGGCAGTACATCAAGTGTATCATATGCC
AAGTACGCCCCCTATTGACGTCAATGACGGTAAATGGCCCGCCTGGCATTATGCCCAGTACATGACCTTA
TGGGACTTTCCTACTTGGCAGTACATCTACGTATTAGTCATCGCTATTACCATGGTGATGCGGTTTTGGC
AGTACATCAATGGGCGTGGATAGCGGTTTGACTCACGGGGATTTCCAAGTCTCCACCCCATTGACGTCAA
TGGGAGTTTGTTTTGGCACCAAAATCAACGGGACTTTCCAAAATGTCGTAACAACTCCGCCCCATTGACG
CAAATGGGCGGTAGGCGTGTACGGTGGGAGGTCTATATAAGCAGAGCTCTCTGGCTAACTAGAGAACCCA
CTGCTTACTGGCTTATCGAAATTAATACGACTCACTATAGGGAGACCCAAGCTTGGTACCGAGCTCGGAT
CCACTAGTAACGGCCGCCAGTGTGCTGGAATTCGCGGCCGCTCTAGAGCCACCATGGAGCAGAAGCTGAT
CAGCGAGGAGGATCTGATCCTCTGGCATGAGATGTGGCATGAAGGCCTGGAAGAGGCATCTCGTTTGTAC
TTTGGGGAAAGGAACGTGAAAGGCATGTTTGAGGTGCTGGAGCCCTTGCATGCTATGATGGAACGGGGCC
CCCAGACTCTGAAGGAAACATCCTTTAATCAGGCCTATGGTCGAGATTTAATGGAGGCCCAAGAGTGGTG
CAGGAAGTACATGAAATCAGGGAATGTCAAGGACCTCCTCCAAGCCTGGGACCTCTATTATCATGTGTTC
CGACGAATCTCAAAGGGATCCGGAAGTAGCAAGAGCGTGTACAAGGGCCTGCGCGACTACAGCGGCATCA
GCACCCTGATCTGCCAGCTGACCAACAGCAGCGACGGCCACAAGGAGACCATGTTCGGCGTGGGCTACGG
CAGCTTCATCATCACCAACGGCCACCTGTTCCGCCGCAACAACGGCATGCTGACCGTGAAGACCTGGCAC
GGCGAGTTCGTGATCCACAACACCACCCAGCTGAAGATCCACTTCATCCAGGGCCGCGACGTGATCCTGA
TCCGCATGCCCAAGGACTTCCCCCCCTTCGGCAAGCGCAACCTGTTCCGCCAGCCCAAGCGCGAGGAGCG
CGTGTGCATGGTGGGCACCAACTTCCAGGAGTAAACTAGTGCGGCCGCCTGCAGCTCGAGCATGCATCTA
GAGGGCCCTATTCTATAGTGTCACCTAAATGCTAGAGCTCGCTGATCAGCCTCGACTGTGCCTTCTAGTT
GCCAGCCATCTGTTGTTTGCCCCTCCCCCGTGCCTTCCTTGACCCTGGAAGGTGCCACTCCCACTGTCCT
TTCCTAATAAAATGAGGAAATTGCATCGCATTGTCTGAGTAGGTGTCATTCTATTCTGGGGGGTGGGGTG
GGGCAGGACAGCAAGGGGGAGGATTGGGAAGACAATAGCAGGCATGCTGGGGATGCGGTGGGCTCTATGG
CTTCTGAGGCGGAAAGAACCAGCTGGGGCTCTAGGGGGTATCCCC
[124 nt withheld, positions 2006-2129]
C
[91 nt withheld, positions 2131-2221]
A
[49 nt withheld, positions 2223-2271]
CCTTTGACGTTGGAGTCCACGTTCTTT
[37 nt withheld, positions 2299-2335]
ACCCTATCTCGGTCTATTCTTTTGATTTATAAGGGATTTTGCCGATTTCGGCCTATTGGTTAAAAAATGA
GCTGATTTAACAAAAATTTAACGCGAATTAATTCTGTGGAATGTGTGTCAGTTAGGGTGTGGAAAGTCCC
CAGGCTCCCCAGCAGGCAGAAGTATGCAAAGCATGCATCTCAATTAGTCAGCAACCAGGTGTGGAAAGTC
CCCAGGCTCCCCAGCAGGCAGAAGTATGCAAAGCATGCATCTCAATTAGTCAGCAACCATAGTCCCGCCC
CTAACTCCGCCCATCCCGCCCCTAACTCCGCCCAGTTCCGCCCATTCTCCGCCCCATGGCTGACTAATTT
TTTTTATTTATGCAGAGGCCGAGGCCGCCTCTGCCTCTGAGCTATTCCAGAAGTAGTGAGGAGGCTTTTT
TGGAGGCCTAGGCTTTTGCAAAAAGCTCCCGGGAGCTTGTATATCCATTTTCGGATCTGATCAAGAGACA
GGATGAGGATCGTTTCGCATGATTGAACAAGATGGATTGCACGCAGGTTCTCCGGCCGCTTGGGTGGAGA
GGCTATTCGGCTATGACTGGGCACAACAGACAATCGGCTGCTCTGATGCCGCCGTGTTCCGGCTGTCAGC
GCAGGGGCGCCCGGTTCTTTTTGTCAAGACCGACCTGTCCGGTGCCCTGAATGAACTGCAGGACGAGGCA
GCGCGGCTATCGTGGCTGGCCACGACGGGCGTTCCTTGCGCAGCTGTGCTCGACGTTGTCACTGAAGCGG
GAAGGGACTGGCTGCTATTGGGCGAAGTGCCGGGGCAGGATCTCCTGTCATCTCACCTTGCTCCTGCCGA
GAAAGTATCCATCATGGCTGATGCAATGCGGCGGCTGCATACGCTTGATCCGGCTACCTGCCCATTCGAC
CACCAAGCGAAACATCGCATCGAGCGAGCACGTACTCGGATGGAAGCCGGTCTTGTCGATCAGGATGATC
TGGACGAAGAGCATCAGGGGCTCGCGCCAGCCGAACTGTTCGCCAGGCTCAAGGCGCGCATGCCCGACGG
CGAGGATCTCGTCGTGACCCATGGCGATGCCTGCTTGCCGAATATCATGGTGGAAAATGGCCGCTTTTCT
GGATTCATCGACTGTGGCCGGCTGGGTGTGGCGGACCGCTATCAGGACATAGCGTTGGCTACCCGTGATA
TTGCTGAAGAGCTTGGCGGCGAATGGGCTGACCGCTTCCTCGTGCTTTACGGTATCGCCGCTCCCGATTC
GCAGCGCATCGCCTTCTATCGCCTTCTTGACGAGTTCTTCTGAGCGGGACTCTGGGGTTCGAAATGACCG
ACCAAGCGACGCCCAACCTGCCATCACGAGATTTCGATTCCACCGCCGCCTTCTATGAAAGGTTGGGCTT
CGGAATCGTTTTCCGGGACGCCGGCTGGATGATCCTCCAGCGCGGGGATCTCATGCTGGAGTTCTTCGCC
CACCCCAACTTGTTTATTGCAGCTTATAATGGTTACAAATAAAGCAATAGCATCACAAATTTCACAAATA
AAGCATTTTTTTCACTGCATTCTAGTTGTGGTTTGTCCAAACTCATCAATGTATCTTATCATGTCTGTAT
ACCGTCGACCTCTAGCTAGAGCTTGGCGTAATCATGGTCATAGCTGTTTCCTGTGTGAAATTGTTATCCG
CTCACAATTCCACACAACATACGAGCCGGAAGCATAAAGTGTAAAGCCTGGGGTGCCTAATGAGTGAGCT
AACTCACATTAATTGCGTTGCGCTCACTGCCCGCTTTCCAGTCGGGAAACCTGTCGTGCCAGCTGCATTA
ATGAATCGGCCAACGCGCGGGGAGAGGCGGTTTGCGTATTGGGCGCTCTTCCGCTTCCTCGCTCACTGAC
TCGCTGCGCTCGGTCGTTCGGCTGCGGCGAGCGGTATCAGCTCACTCAAAGGCGGTAATACGGTTATCCA
CAGAATCAGGGGATAACGCAGGAAAGAACATGTGAGCAAAAGGCCAGCAAAAGGCCAGGAACCGTAAAAA
GGCCGCGTTGCTGGCGTTTTTCCATAGGCTCCGCCCCCCTGACGAGCATCACAAAAATCGACGCTCAAGT
CAGAGGTGGCGAAACCCGACAGGACTATAAAGATACCAGGCGTTTCCCCCTGGAAGCTCCCTCGTGCGCT
CTCCTGTTCCGACCCTGCCGCTTACCGGATACCTGTCCGCCTTTCTCCCTTCGGGAAGCGTGGCGCTTTC
TCATAGCTCACGCTGTAGGTATCTCAGTTCGGTGTAGGTCGTTCGCTCCAAGCTGGGCTGTGTGCACGAA
CCCCCCGTTCAGCCCGACCGCTGCGCCTTATCCGGTAACTATCGTCTTGAGTCCAACCCGGTAAGACACG
ACTTATCGCCACTGGCAGCAGCCACTGGTAACAGGATTAGCAGAGCGAGGTATGTAGGCGGTGCTACAGA
GTTCTTGAAGTGGTGGCCTAACTACGGCTACACTAGAAGAACAGTATTTGGTATCTGCGCTCTGCTGAAG
CCAGTTACCTTCGGAAAAAGAGTTGGTAGCTCTTGATCCGGCAAACAAACCACCGCTGGTAGCGGTGGTT
TTTTTGTTTGCAAGCAGCAGATTACGCGCAGAAAAAAAGGATCTCAAGAAGATCCTTTGATCTTTTCTAC
GGGGTCTGACGCTCAGTGGAACGAAAACTCACGTTAAGGGATTTTGGTCATGAGATTATCAAAAAGGATC
TTCACCTAGATCCTTTTAAATTAAAAATGAAGTTTTAAATCAATCTAAAGTATATATGAGTAAACTTGGT
CTGACAGTTACCAATGCTTAATCAGTGAGGCACCTATCTCAGCGATCTGTCTATTTCGTTCATCCATAGT
TGCCTGACTCCCCGTCGTGTAGATAACTACGATACGGGAGGGCTTACCATCTGGCCCCAGTGCTGCAATG
ATACCGCGAGACCCACGCTCACCGGCTCCAGATTTATCAGCAATAAACCAGCCAGCCGGAAGGGCCGAGC
GCAGAAGTGGTCCTGCAACTTTATCCGCCTCCATCCAGTCTATTAATTGTTGCCGGGAAGCTAGAGTAAG
TAGTTCGCCAGTTAATAGTTTGCGCAACGTTGTTGCCATTGCTACAGGCATCGTGGTGTCACGCTCGTCG
TTTGGTATGGCTTCATTCAGCTCCGGTTCCCAACGATCAAGGCGAGTTACATGATCCCCCATGTTGTGCA
AAAAAGCGGTTAGCTCCTTCGGTCCTCCGATCGTTGTCAGAAGTAAGTTGGCCGCAGTGTTATCACTCAT
GGTTATGGCAGCACTGCATAATTCTCTTACTGTCATGCCATCCGTAAGATGCTTTTCTGTGACTGGTGAG
TACTCAACCAAGTCATTCTGAGAATAGTGTATGCGGCGACCGAGTTGCTCTTGCCCGGCGTCAATACGGG
ATAATACCGCGCCACATAGCAGAACTTTAAAAGTGCTCATCATTGGAAAACGTTCTTCGGGGCGAAAACT
CTCAAGGATCTTACCGCTGTTGAGATCCAGTTCGATGTAACCCACTCGTGCACCCAACTGATCTTCAGCA
TCTTTTACTTTCACCAGCGTTTCTGGGTGAGCAAAAACAGGAAGGCAAAATGCCGCAAAAAAGGGAATAA
GGGCGACACGGAAATGTTGAATACTCATACTCTTCCTTTTTCAATATTATTGAAGCATTTATCAGGGTTA
TTGTCTCATGAGCGGATACATATTTGAATGTATTTAGAAAAATAAACAAATAGGGGTTCCGCGCACATTT
CCCCGAAAAGTGCCACCTGACGTC
Features (pLannotate 1.2.2; 22 found; start..end, strand, type, name):
     28..80      -  misc_feature   bom (fragment): basis of mobility region from pBR322
    235..614     +  enhancer       CMV enhancer: human cytomegalovirus immediate early enhancer
    615..818     +  promoter       CMV promoter: human cytomegalovirus (CMV) immediate early promoter
    814..847     +  LTR            5' LTR (truncated) (fragment): truncated 5' long terminal repeat (LTR) from HIV-1
    863..881     +  promoter       T7 promoter: promoter for bacteriophage T7 RNA polymerase
    997..1275    +  CDS            FRB*: T2098L mutant of FKBP-rapamycin binding domain of human FRAP binds synthetic ligands such as AP21967
   1288..1686    +  CDS            POLG_SBMVN (fragment): Experimental evidence at protein level: Swiss-Prot protein existence level 1. [Nuclear inclusion protein A]: has RNA-binding and proteolytic activities. From Soybean mosaic virus (strain N) (SMV).
   1692..1710    -  promoter       SP6 promoter: promoter for bacteriophage SP6 RNA polymerase
   1736..1960    +  polyA_signal   bGH poly(A) signal: bovine growth hormone polyadenylation signal
   1964..1985    +  promoter       SV40 promoter (fragment): SV40 enhancer and early promoter
   2006..2434    +  rep_origin     f1 ori (sequence partly withheld): f1 bacteriophage origin of replication; arrow indicates direction of (+) strand synthesis
   2448..2777    +  promoter       SV40 promoter: SV40 enhancer and early promoter
   2844..3635    +  CDS            neo: KKA2_KLEPN - Also known as kan, nptII. Experimental evidence at protein level: Swiss-Prot protein existence level 1. Resistance to kanamycin, neomycin, paromomycin, ribostamycin, butirosin and gentamicin B. From Klebsiella pneumoniae.
   3659..3817    +  CDS            ble (fragment): BLE_KLEPN - Experimental evidence at protein level: Swiss-Prot protein existence level 1. Binding protein with a strong affinity to the bleomycin family of antibiotics. Binds to CL990; an antimitotic-antibiotic compound. From Klebsiella pneumoniae.
   3812..3933    +  polyA_signal   SV40 poly(A) signal: SV40 polyadenylation signal
   4006..4022    -  protein_bind   lac operator: The lac repressor binds to the lac operator to inhibit transcription in E. coli. This inhibition can be relieved by adding lactose or isopropyl-β-D-thiogalactopyranoside (IPTG). lac repressor encoded by lacI
   4030..4060    -  promoter       lac promoter: promoter for the E. coli lac operon
   4075..4096    -  protein_bind   CAP binding site: CAP binding activates transcription in the presence of cAMP. E. coli catabolite activator protein
   4109..4201    -  CDS            lacI (fragment): lac repressor; lacI; The lac repressor binds to the lac operator to inhibit transcription in E. coli. This inhibition can be relieved by adding lactose or isopropyl-β-D-thiogalactopyranoside (IPTG).
   4384..4972    -  rep_origin     ori: high-copy-number ColE1/pMB1/pBR322/pUC origin of replication
   5143..6003    -  CDS            AmpR: β-lactamase; bla; confers resistance to ampicillin, carbenicillin, and related antibiotics
   6004..6108    -  promoter       AmpR promoter: bla
