[The description below was written by a language model from this plasmid's Addgene catalogue record and pLannotate feature annotations shown in this document.]
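Description:
FRB_nSbMVp is a mammalian expression plasmid built on the pcDNA3 backbone that encodes one half of a chemically inducible split protease. It is propagated in E. coli through a high-copy ColE1/pUC-type origin with ampicillin selection (AmpR under its own bla promoter) and also carries an f1 phage origin. For mammalian cells, the backbone supplies a neomycin/kanamycin phosphotransferase gene driven by the SV40 enhancer/early promoter and terminated by an SV40 polyadenylation signal, which would allow G418 selection of stable transfectants. The catalogue lists a total size of about 6.2 kb, slightly larger than the 6,139 nt sequenced record from which the feature table was generated.

The expression cassette uses the CMV immediate-early enhancer and promoter and ends at the bovine growth hormone polyadenylation signal, with T7 and SP6 promoters flanking the cloning region. The insert, placed between EcoRI and XhoI sites, is a fusion of the FKBP-rapamycin binding (FRB) domain followed by the N-terminal fragment of the soybean mosaic virus NIa protease (SbMVp). The catalogue records an N-terminal Myc tag for detection, although the tag was not picked up as a separate feature. The annotation software matched the FRB segment to the T2098L variant, which binds rapamycin analogues such as AP21967; the catalogue entry itself does not mention this mutation.

On its own the N-terminal protease fragment is expected to be inactive. The design implies pairing with a complementary FKBP-fused C-terminal fragment, so that rapamycin-induced FRB–FKBP dimerization reconstitutes proteolytic activity. The associated publication concerns fast proteolysis-based signaling and logic circuits in mammalian cells.
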