Addgene plasmid #118969: FRB_nSbMVp
Purpose: Expresses N-terminus of soybean mosaic virus protease (SbMVp) fused to FKBP-rapamycin binding (FRB) domain
Depositing lab: Roman Jerala. Depositing organization: National Institute of Chemistry. Publication: Design of fast proteolysis-based signaling and logic circuits in mammalian cells. Fink T, Lonzaric J, Praznik A, Plaper T, Merljak E, Leben K, Jerala N, Lebar T, Strmsek Z, Lapenta F, Bencina M, Jerala R. Nat Chem Biol. 2019 Feb;15(2):115-122. doi: 10.1038/s41589-018-0181-6. Epub 2018 Dec 10. PubMed 30531965.
Backbone
  Vector backbone: pcDNA3
  Backbone size w/o insert (bp): 5446
  Total vector size (bp): 6187
  Vector type: Mammalian Expression
Growth in bacteria
  Bacterial resistance: Ampicillin, 100 μg/mL
  Growth temperature: 37°C
  Growth strain: DH5alpha
  Copy number: High Copy
Gene/Insert
  Gene/Insert name: split nSbMVp in fusion with FRB
  Insert size (bp): 741
  Promoter: CMV
  Tag / fusion protein: Myc tag (N terminal on insert)
  Cloning method: Restriction Enzyme; 5′ cloning site EcoRI (unknown if destroyed); 3′ cloning site XhoI (unknown if destroyed)
  Sequencing primers: 5′ CGCAAATGGGCGGTAGGCGTG; 3′ TAGAAGGCACAGTCGAGG
Terms and licenses: Academic/Nonprofit Terms; Industry Terms: Not Available to Industry
How to cite: FRB_nSbMVp was a gift from Roman Jerala (Addgene plasmid # 118969 ; http://n2t.net/addgene:118969 ; RRID:Addgene_118969)
