>Addgene plasmid #118969 | FRB_nSbMVp | depositor partial sequence | sequence record 225595 | FRB_nSbMVp sequence 741 bps
GCGCGAATTCGCGGCCGCTCTAGAGCCACCATGGAGCAGAAGCTGATCAGCGAGGAGGATCTGATCCTCT
GGCATGAGATGTGGCATGAAGGCCTGGAAGAGGCATCTCGTTTGTACTTTGGGGAAAGGAACGTGAAAGG
CATGTTTGAGGTGCTGGAGCCCTTGCATGCTATGATGGAACGGGGCCCCCAGACTCTGAAGGAAACATCC
TTTAATCAGGCCTATGGTCGAGATTTAATGGAGGCCCAAGAGTGGTGCAGGAAGTACATGAAATCAGGGA
ATGTCAAGGACCTCCTCCAAGCCTGGGACCTCTATTATCATGTGTTCCGACGAATCTCAAAGGGATCCGG
AAGTAGCAAGAGCGTGTACAAGGGCCTGCGCGACTACAGCGGCATCAGCACCCTGATCTGCCAGCTGACC
AACAGCAGCGACGGCCACAAGGAGACCATGTTCGGCGTGGGCTACGGCAGCTTCATCATCACCAACGGCC
ACCTGTTCCGCCGCAACAACGGCATGCTGACCGTGAAGACCTGGCACGGCGAGTTCGTGATCCACAACAC
CACCCAGCTGAAGATCCACTTCATCCAGGGCCGCGACGTGATCCTGATCCGCATGCCCAAGGACTTCCCC
CCCTTCGGCAAGCGCAACCTGTTCCGCCAGCCCAAGCGCGAGGAGCGCGTGTGCATGGTGGGCACCAACT
TCCAGGAGTAAACTAGTGCGGCCGCCTGCAGCTCGAGGCGC
